>Addgene plasmid #82674 | p206_LTJ_sgRNACD45.2_R3 | depositor full sequence | sequence record 157278 | p206_LTJ_sgRNACD45.2_R3 sequence 9290 bps
GAGGGCCTATTTCCCATGATTCCTTCATATTTGCATATACGATACAAGGCTGTTAGAGAGATAATTGGAA
TTAATTTGACTGTAAACACAAAGATATTAGTACAAAATACGTGACGTAGAAAGTAATAATTTCTTGGGTA
GTTTGCAGTTTTAAAATTATGTTTTAAAATGGACTATCATATGCTTACCGTAACTTGAAAGTATTTCGAT
TTCTTGGCTTTATATATCTTGTGGAAAGGACGAAACACCGTAGGTCCGGACAAGGTCAAGTTTTAGAGCT
AGAAATAGCAAGTTAAAATAAGGCTAGTCCGTTATCAACTTGAAAAAGTGGCACCGAGTCGGTGCTTTTT
TGTTTTAGAGCTAGAAATAGCAAGTTAAAATAAGGCTAGTCCGTTTTTAGCGCGTGCGCCAATTCTGCAG
ACAAATGGCTCTAGAGGTACCCGTTACATAACTTACGGTAAATGGCCCGCCTGGCTGACCGCCCAACGAC
CCCCGCCCATTGACGTCAATAGTAACGCCAATAGGGACTTTCCATTGACGTCAATGGGTGGAGTATTTAC
GGTAAACTGCCCACTTGGCAGTACATCAAGTGTATCATATGCCAAGTACGCCCCCTATTGACGTCAATGA
CGGTAAATGGCCCGCCTGGCATTGTGCCCAGTACATGACCTTATGGGACTTTCCTACTTGGCAGTACATC
TACGTATTAGTCATCGCTATTACCATGGTCGAGGTGAGCCCCACGTTCTGCTTCACTCTCCCCATCTCCC
CCCCCTCCCCACCCCCAATTTTGTATTTATTTATTTTTTAATTATTTTGTGCAGCGATGGGGGCGGGGGG
GGGGGGGGGGCGCGCGCCAGGCGGGGCGGGGCGGGGCGAGGGGCGGGGCGGGGCGAGGCGGAGAGGTGCG
GCGGCAGCCAATCAGAGCGGCGCGCTCCGAAAGTTTCCTTTTATGGCGAGGCGGCGGCGGCGGCGGCCCT
ATAAAAAGCGAAGCGCGCGGCGGGCGGGAGTCGCTGCGCGCTGCCTTCGCCCCGTGCCCCGCTCCGCCGC
CGCCTCGCGCCGCCCGCCCCGGCTCTGACTGACCGCGTTACTCCCACAGGTGAGCGGGCGGGACGGCCCT
TCTCCTCCGGGCTGTAATTAGCTGAGCAAGAGGTAAGGGTTTAAGGGATGGTTGGTTGGTGGGGTATTAA
TGTTTAATTACCTGGAGCACCTGCCTGAAATCACTTTTTTTCAGGTTGGACCGGTGCCACCATGGACTAT
AAGGACCACGACGGAGACTACAAGGATCATGATATTGATTACAAAGACGATGACGATAAGATGGCCCCAA
AGAAGAAGCGGAAGGTCGGTATCCACGGAGTCCCAGCAGCCGACAAGAAGTACAGCATCGGCCTGGACAT
CGGCACCAACTCTGTGGGCTGGGCCGTGATCACCGACGAGTACAAGGTGCCCAGCAAGAAATTCAAGGTG
CTGGGCAACACCGACCGGCACAGCATCAAGAAGAACCTGATCGGAGCCCTGCTGTTCGACAGCGGCGAAA
CAGCCGAGGCCACCCGGCTGAAGAGAACCGCCAGAAGAAGATACACCAGACGGAAGAACCGGATCTGCTA
TCTGCAAGAGATCTTCAGCAACGAGATGGCCAAGGTGGACGACAGCTTCTTCCACAGACTGGAAGAGTCC
TTCCTGGTGGAAGAGGATAAGAAGCACGAGCGGCACCCCATCTTCGGCAACATCGTGGACGAGGTGGCCT
ACCACGAGAAGTACCCCACCATCTACCACCTGAGAAAGAAACTGGTGGACAGCACCGACAAGGCCGACCT
GCGGCTGATCTATCTGGCCCTGGCCCACATGATCAAGTTCCGGGGCCACTTCCTGATCGAGGGCGACCTG
AACCCCGACAACAGCGACGTGGACAAGCTGTTCATCCAGCTGGTGCAGACCTACAACCAGCTGTTCGAGG
AAAACCCCATCAACGCCAGCGGCGTGGACGCCAAGGCCATCCTGTCTGCCAGACTGAGCAAGAGCAGACG
GCTGGAAAATCTGATCGCCCAGCTGCCCGGCGAGAAGAAGAATGGCCTGTTCGGAAACCTGATTGCCCTG
AGCCTGGGCCTGACCCCCAACTTCAAGAGCAACTTCGACCTGGCCGAGGATGCCAAACTGCAGCTGAGCA
AGGACACCTACGACGACGACCTGGACAACCTGCTGGCCCAGATCGGCGACCAGTACGCCGACCTGTTTCT
GGCCGCCAAGAACCTGTCCGACGCCATCCTGCTGAGCGACATCCTGAGAGTGAACACCGAGATCACCAAG
GCCCCCCTGAGCGCCTCTATGATCAAGAGATACGACGAGCACCACCAGGACCTGACCCTGCTGAAAGCTC
TCGTGCGGCAGCAGCTGCCTGAGAAGTACAAAGAGATTTTCTTCGACCAGAGCAAGAACGGCTACGCCGG
CTACATTGACGGCGGAGCCAGCCAGGAAGAGTTCTACAAGTTCATCAAGCCCATCCTGGAAAAGATGGAC
GGCACCGAGGAACTGCTCGTGAAGCTGAACAGAGAGGACCTGCTGCGGAAGCAGCGGACCTTCGACAACG
GCAGCATCCCCCACCAGATCCACCTGGGAGAGCTGCACGCCATTCTGCGGCGGCAGGAAGATTTTTACCC
ATTCCTGAAGGACAACCGGGAAAAGATCGAGAAGATCCTGACCTTCCGCATCCCCTACTACGTGGGCCCT
CTGGCCAGGGGAAACAGCAGATTCGCCTGGATGACCAGAAAGAGCGAGGAAACCATCACCCCCTGGAACT
TCGAGGAAGTGGTGGACAAGGGCGCTTCCGCCCAGAGCTTCATCGAGCGGATGACCAACTTCGATAAGAA
CCTGCCCAACGAGAAGGTGCTGCCCAAGCACAGCCTGCTGTACGAGTACTTCACCGTGTATAACGAGCTG
ACCAAAGTGAAATACGTGACCGAGGGAATGAGAAAGCCCGCCTTCCTGAGCGGCGAGCAGAAAAAGGCCA
TCGTGGACCTGCTGTTCAAGACCAACCGGAAAGTGACCGTGAAGCAGCTGAAAGAGGACTACTTCAAGAA
AATCGAGTGCTTCGACTCCGTGGAAATCTCCGGCGTGGAAGATCGGTTCAACGCCTCCCTGGGCACATAC
CACGATCTGCTGAAAATTATCAAGGACAAGGACTTCCTGGACAATGAGGAAAACGAGGACATTCTGGAAG
ATATCGTGCTGACCCTGACACTGTTTGAGGACAGAGAGATGATCGAGGAACGGCTGAAAACCTATGCCCA
CCTGTTCGACGACAAAGTGATGAAGCAGCTGAAGCGGCGGAGATACACCGGCTGGGGCAGGCTGAGCCGG
AAGCTGATCAACGGCATCCGGGACAAGCAGTCCGGCAAGACAATCCTGGATTTCCTGAAGTCCGACGGCT
TCGCCAACAGAAACTTCATGCAGCTGATCCACGACGACAGCCTGACCTTTAAAGAGGACATCCAGAAAGC
CCAGGTGTCCGGCCAGGGCGATAGCCTGCACGAGCACATTGCCAATCTGGCCGGCAGCCCCGCCATTAAG
AAGGGCATCCTGCAGACAGTGAAGGTGGTGGACGAGCTCGTGAAAGTGATGGGCCGGCACAAGCCCGAGA
ACATCGTGATCGAAATGGCCAGAGAGAACCAGACCACCCAGAAGGGACAGAAGAACAGCCGCGAGAGAAT
GAAGCGGATCGAAGAGGGCATCAAAGAGCTGGGCAGCCAGATCCTGAAAGAACACCCCGTGGAAAACACC
CAGCTGCAGAACGAGAAGCTGTACCTGTACTACCTGCAGAATGGGCGGGATATGTACGTGGACCAGGAAC
TGGACATCAACCGGCTGTCCGACTACGATGTGGACCATATCGTGCCTCAGAGCTTTCTGAAGGACGACTC
CATCGACAACAAGGTGCTGACCAGAAGCGACAAGAACCGGGGCAAGAGCGACAACGTGCCCTCCGAAGAG
GTCGTGAAGAAGATGAAGAACTACTGGCGGCAGCTGCTGAACGCCAAGCTGATTACCCAGAGAAAGTTCG
ACAATCTGACCAAGGCCGAGAGAGGCGGCCTGAGCGAACTGGATAAGGCCGGCTTCATCAAGAGACAGCT
GGTGGAAACCCGGCAGATCACAAAGCACGTGGCACAGATCCTGGACTCCCGGATGAACACTAAGTACGAC
GAGAATGACAAGCTGATCCGGGAAGTGAAAGTGATCACCCTGAAGTCCAAGCTGGTGTCCGATTTCCGGA
AGGATTTCCAGTTTTACAAAGTGCGCGAGATCAACAACTACCACCACGCCCACGACGCCTACCTGAACGC
CGTCGTGGGAACCGCCCTGATCAAAAAGTACCCTAAGCTGGAAAGCGAGTTCGTGTACGGCGACTACAAG
GTGTACGACGTGCGGAAGATGATCGCCAAGAGCGAGCAGGAAATCGGCAAGGCTACCGCCAAGTACTTCT
TCTACAGCAACATCATGAACTTTTTCAAGACCGAGATTACCCTGGCCAACGGCGAGATCCGGAAGCGGCC
TCTGATCGAGACAAACGGCGAAACCGGGGAGATCGTGTGGGATAAGGGCCGGGATTTTGCCACCGTGCGG
AAAGTGCTGAGCATGCCCCAAGTGAATATCGTGAAAAAGACCGAGGTGCAGACAGGCGGCTTCAGCAAAG
AGTCTATCCTGCCCAAGAGGAACAGCGATAAGCTGATCGCCAGAAAGAAGGACTGGGACCCTAAGAAGTA
CGGCGGCTTCGACAGCCCCACCGTGGCCTATTCTGTGCTGGTGGTGGCCAAAGTGGAAAAGGGCAAGTCC
AAGAAACTGAAGAGTGTGAAAGAGCTGCTGGGGATCACCATCATGGAAAGAAGCAGCTTCGAGAAGAATC
CCATCGACTTTCTGGAAGCCAAGGGCTACAAAGAAGTGAAAAAGGACCTGATCATCAAGCTGCCTAAGTA
CTCCCTGTTCGAGCTGGAAAACGGCCGGAAGAGAATGCTGGCCTCTGCCGGCGAACTGCAGAAGGGAAAC
GAACTGGCCCTGCCCTCCAAATATGTGAACTTCCTGTACCTGGCCAGCCACTATGAGAAGCTGAAGGGCT
CCCCCGAGGATAATGAGCAGAAACAGCTGTTTGTGGAACAGCACAAGCACTACCTGGACGAGATCATCGA
GCAGATCAGCGAGTTCTCCAAGAGAGTGATCCTGGCCGACGCTAATCTGGACAAAGTGCTGTCCGCCTAC
AACAAGCACCGGGATAAGCCCATCAGAGAGCAGGCCGAGAATATCATCCACCTGTTTACCCTGACCAATC
TGGGAGCCCCTGCCGCCTTCAAGTACTTTGACACCACCATCGACCGGAAGAGGTACACCAGCACCAAAGA
GGTGCTGGACGCCACCCTGATCCACCAGAGCATCACCGGCCTGTACGAGACACGGATCGACCTGTCTCAG
CTGGGAGGCGACAAAAGGCCGGCGGCCACGAAAAAGGCCGGCCAGGCAAAAAAGAAAAAGGAATTCGGCA
GTGGAGAGGGCAGAGGAAGTCTGCTAACATGCGGTGACGTCGAGGAGAATCCTGGCCCAGTGAGCAAGGG
CGAGGAGCTGTTCACCGGGGTGGTGCCCATCCTGGTCGAGCTGGACGGCGACGTAAACGGCCACAAGTTC
AGCGTGTCCGGCGAGGGCGAGGGCGATGCCACCTACGGCAAGCTGACCCTGAAGTTCATCTGCACCACCG
GCAAGCTGCCCGTGCCCTGGCCCACCCTCGTGACCACCCTGACCTACGGCGTGCAGTGCTTCAGCCGCTA
CCCCGACCACATGAAGCAGCACGACTTCTTCAAGTCCGCCATGCCCGAAGGCTACGTCCAGGAGCGCACC
ATCTTCTTCAAGGACGACGGCAACTACAAGACCCGCGCCGAGGTGAAGTTCGAGGGCGACACCCTGGTGA
ACCGCATCGAGCTGAAGGGCATCGACTTCAAGGAGGACGGCAACATCCTGGGGCACAAGCTGGAGTACAA
CTACAACAGCCACAACGTCTATATCATGGCCGACAAGCAGAAGAACGGCATCAAGGTGAACTTCAAGATC
CGCCACAACATCGAGGACGGCAGCGTGCAGCTCGCCGACCACTACCAGCAGAACACCCCCATCGGCGACG
GCCCCGTGCTGCTGCCCGACAACCACTACCTGAGCACCCAGTCCGCCCTGAGCAAAGACCCCAACGAGAA
GCGCGATCACATGGTCCTGCTGGAGTTCGTGACCGCCGCCGGGATCACTCTCGGCATGGACGAGCTGTAC
AAGGAATTCTAACTAGAGCTCGCTGATCAGCCTCGACTGTGCCTTCTAGTTGCCAGCCATCTGTTGTTTG
CCCCTCCCCCGTGCCTTCCTTGACCCTGGAAGGTGCCACTCCCACTGTCCTTTCCTAATAAAATGAGGAA
ATTGCATCGCATTGTCTGAGTAGGTGTCATTCTATTCTGGGGGGTGGGGTGGGGCAGGACAGCAAGGGGG
AGGATTGGGAAGAGAATAGCAGGCATGCTGGGGAGCGGCCGCAGGAACCCCTAGTGATGGAGTTGGCCAC
TCCCTCTCTGCGCGCTCGCTCGCTCACTGAGGCCGGGCGACCAAAGGTCGCCCGACGCCCGGGCTTTGCC
CGGGCGGCCTCAGTGAGCGAGCGAGCGCGCAGCTGCCTGCAGGGGCGCCTGATGCGGTATTTTCTCCTTA
CGCATCTGTGCGGTATTTCACACCGCATA
[95 nt withheld, positions 6750-6844]
T
[46 nt withheld, positions 6846-6891]
C
[141 nt withheld, positions 6893-7033]
CCTTTGACGTTGGAGTCCACGTTCTTT
[37 nt withheld, positions 7061-7097]
ACTCTATCTCGGGCTATTCTTTTGATTTATAAGGGATTTTGCCGATTTCGGTCTATTGGTTAAAAAATGA
GCTGATTTAACAAAAATTTAACGCGAATTTTAACAAAATATTAACGTTTACAATTTTATGGTGCACTCTC
AGTACAATCTGCTCTGATGCCGCATAGTTAAGCCAGCCCCGACACCCGCCAACACCCGCTGACGCGCCCT
GACGGGCTTGTCTGCTCCCGGCATCCGCTTACAGACAAGCTGTGACCGTCTCCGGGAGCTGCATGTGTCA
GAGGTTTTCACCGTCATCACCGAAACGCGCGAGACGAAAGGGCCTCGTGATACGCCTATTTTTATAGGTT
AATGTCATGATAATAATGGTTTCTTAGACGTCAGGTGGCACTTTTCGGGGAAATGTGCGCGGAACCCCTA
TTTGTTTATTTTTCTAAATACATTCAAATATGTATCCGCTCATGAGACAATAACCCTGATAAATGCTTCA
ATAATATTGAAAAAGGAAGAGTATGAGTATTCAACATTTCCGTGTCGCCCTTATTCCCTTTTTTGCGGCA
TTTTGCCTTCCTGTTTTTGCTCACCCAGAAACGCTGGTGAAAGTAAAAGATGCTGAAGATCAGTTGGGTG
CACGAGTGGGTTACATCGAACTGGATCTCAACAGCGGTAAGATCCTTGAGAGTTTTCGCCCCGAAGAACG
TTTTCCAATGATGAGCACTTTTAAAGTTCTGCTATGTGGCGCGGTATTATCCCGTATTGACGCCGGGCAA
GAGCAACTCGGTCGCCGCATACACTATTCTCAGAATGACTTGGTTGAGTACTCACCAGTCACAGAAAAGC
ATCTTACGGATGGCATGACAGTAAGAGAATTATGCAGTGCTGCCATAACCATGAGTGATAACACTGCGGC
CAACTTACTTCTGACAACGATCGGAGGACCGAAGGAGCTAACCGCTTTTTTGCACAACATGGGGGATCAT
GTAACTCGCCTTGATCGTTGGGAACCGGAGCTGAATGAAGCCATACCAAACGACGAGCGTGACACCACGA
TGCCTGTAGCAATGGCAACAACGTTGCGCAAACTATTAACTGGCGAACTACTTACTCTAGCTTCCCGGCA
ACAATTAATAGACTGGATGGAGGCGGATAAAGTTGCAGGACCACTTCTGCGCTCGGCCCTTCCGGCTGGC
TGGTTTATTGCTGATAAATCTGGAGCCGGTGAGCGTGGAAGCCGCGGTATCATTGCAGCACTGGGGCCAG
ATGGTAAGCCCTCCCGTATCGTAGTTATCTACACGACGGGGAGTCAGGCAACTATGGATGAACGAAATAG
ACAGATCGCTGAGATAGGTGCCTCACTGATTAAGCATTGGTAACTGTCAGACCAAGTTTACTCATATATA
CTTTAGATTGATTTAAAACTTCATTTTTAATTTAAAAGGATCTAGGTGAAGATCCTTTTTGATAATCTCA
TGACCAAAATCCCTTAACGTGAGTTTTCGTTCCACTGAGCGTCAGACCCCGTAGAAAAGATCAAAGGATC
TTCTTGAGATCCTTTTTTTCTGCGCGTAATCTGCTGCTTGCAAACAAAAAAACCACCGCTACCAGCGGTG
GTTTGTTTGCCGGATCAAGAGCTACCAACTCTTTTTCCGAAGGTAACTGGCTTCAGCAGAGCGCAGATAC
CAAATACTGTTCTTCTAGTGTAGCCGTAGTTAGGCCACCACTTCAAGAACTCTGTAGCACCGCCTACATA
CCTCGCTCTGCTAATCCTGTTACCAGTGGCTGCTGCCAGTGGCGATAAGTCGTGTCTTACCGGGTTGGAC
TCAAGACGATAGTTACCGGATAAGGCGCAGCGGTCGGGCTGAACGGGGGGTTCGTGCACACAGCCCAGCT
TGGAGCGAACGACCTACACCGAACTGAGATACCTACAGCGTGAGCTATGAGAAAGCGCCACGCTTCCCGA
AGGGAGAAAGGCGGACAGGTATCCGGTAAGCGGCAGGGTCGGAACAGGAGAGCGCACGAGGGAGCTTCCA
GGGGGAAACGCCTGGTATCTTTATAGTCCTGTCGGGTTTCGCCACCTCTGACTTGAGCGTCGATTTTTGT
GATGCTCGTCAGGGGGGCGGAGCCTATGGAAAAACGCCAGCAACGCGGCCTTTTTACGGTTCCTGGCCTT
TTGCTGGCCTTTTGCTCACATGT
Features (pLannotate 1.2.2; 19 found; start..end, strand, type, name):
      1..241     +  promoter       U6 promoter: RNA polymerase III promoter for human U6 snRNA
    270..345     +  misc_RNA       gRNA scaffold: guide RNA scaffold for the Streptococcus pyogenes CRISPR/Cas9 system
    352..395     +  misc_RNA       gRNA scaffold (fragment): guide RNA scaffold for the Streptococcus pyogenes CRISPR/Cas9 system
    442..727     +  enhancer       CMV enhancer: human cytomegalovirus immediate early enhancer; contains an 18-bp deletion relative to the standard CMV enhancer
    729..1006    +  promoter       chicken β-actin promoter: No description available
   1007..1234    +  intron         hybrid intron: hybrid between chicken β-actin (CBA) and minute virus of mice (MMV) introns (Gray et al., 2011)
   1372..2973    +  CDS            Cas9(N): N-terminal portion of Streptococcus pyogenes Cas9 (Zetsche et al., 2015)
   2974..5472    +  CDS            Cas9(C): C-terminal portion of Streptococcus pyogenes Cas9 (Zetsche et al., 2015)
   5473..5520    +  CDS            nucleoplasmin NLS: bipartite nuclear localization signal from nucleoplasmin
   5590..6303    +  CDS            EGFP: EGFP is a basic (constitutively fluorescent) green fluorescent protein published in 1996, derived from Aequorea victoria. It is reported to be a rapidly-maturing weak dimer with moderate acid sensitivity.
   6337..6448    +  polyA_signal   bGH poly(A) signal: bovine growth hormone polyadenylation signal
   6553..6693    +  repeat_region  AAV2 ITR: inverted terminal repeat of adeno-associated virus serotype 2 inverted
   6698..6749    -  misc_feature   bom (fragment): basis of mobility region from pBR322
   6768..7223    +  rep_origin     f1 ori (sequence partly withheld): f1 bacteriophage origin of replication; arrow indicates direction of (+) strand synthesis
   7224..7273    -  misc_feature   bom (fragment): basis of mobility region from pBR322
   7375..7410    -  CDS            rop (fragment): Rop protein, which maintains plasmids at low copy number; rop
   7505..7609    +  promoter       AmpR promoter: bla
   7610..8470    +  CDS            AmpR: β-lactamase; bla; confers resistance to ampicillin, carbenicillin, and related antibiotics
   8641..9229    +  rep_origin     ori: high-copy-number ColE1/pMB1/pBR322/pUC origin of replication
