[The description below was written by a language model from this plasmid's Addgene catalogue record and pLannotate feature annotations shown in this document.]
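Description:
p206_LTJ_sgRNACD45.2_R3 is an all-in-one mammalian CRISPR expression plasmid of about 9.3 kb, built on the pX458 backbone. It delivers both a single guide RNA and Streptococcus pyogenes Cas9 from one vector. It is propagated in E. coli as a high-copy plasmid using a ColE1/pUC-type origin with ampicillin selection (AmpR, β-lactamase). An f1 phage origin is also present. The feature table additionally lists a single AAV2 ITR and short bom and rop fragments, which appear to be backbone remnants with no stated role in this construct.

The payload consists of two expression units. In the first, the human U6 RNA polymerase III promoter drives a guide targeting "region 3" of murine CD45.2, fused to the SpCas9 gRNA scaffold. The guide was inserted at the BbsI sites of pX458, which were destroyed during cloning. In the second, a hybrid promoter made of the CMV enhancer, the chicken β-actin promoter and a hybrid intron drives SpCas9. The annotation splits the Cas9 coding sequence into contiguous N- and C-terminal portions, followed by a nucleoplasmin nuclear localisation signal. According to the record, EGFP is linked to Cas9 through a 2A self-cleaving peptide, although the 2A element is not annotated separately in the feature table. The transcript ends at a bovine growth hormone polyadenylation signal.

There is no mammalian drug resistance marker, so EGFP fluorescence serves as the marker for identifying or sorting transfected, Cas9-expressing cells. The plasmid was deposited in connection with work on plasmid-based gene editing in primary T cells, where it is used to cut the mouse CD45.2 locus.
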