Addgene plasmid #82674: p206_LTJ_sgRNACD45.2_R3
Purpose: sgRNA targeting murine CD45.2 region 3. Co-expresses SpCas9-2A-EGFP.
Depositing lab: Lukas Jeker. Depositing organization: University Hospital of Basel. Publication: Highly Efficient and Versatile Plasmid-Based Gene Editing in Primary T Cells. Kornete M, Marone R, Jeker LT. J Immunol. 2018 Feb 14. pii: jimmunol.1701121. doi: 10.4049/jimmunol.1701121. PubMed 29445007.
Backbone
  Vector backbone: pX458
  Backbone manufacturer: Feng Zhang (Addgene plasmid# 48138)
  Backbone size w/o insert (bp): 9300
  Total vector size (bp): 9300
  Modifications to backbone: sgRNA cloned into the BbsI site of pX458
  Vector type: Mammalian Expression, CRISPR
  Selectable markers: EGFP
Growth in bacteria
  Bacterial resistance: Ampicillin, 100 μg/mL
  Growth temperature: 37°C
  Growth strain: DH5alpha
  Copy number: High Copy
Gene/Insert
  Gene/Insert name: sgRNA targeting CD45.2 region 3
  gRNA/shRNA sequence: GTAGGTCCGGACAAGGTCAA
  Species: M. musculus (mouse)
  Promoter: U6
  Cloning method: Restriction Enzyme; 5′ cloning site BbsI (destroyed during cloning); 3′ cloning site BbsI (destroyed during cloning)
  Sequencing primers: 5′ U6-forward primer (ACTATCATATGCTTACCGTAAC)
Terms and licenses: Academic/Nonprofit Terms; Industry Terms: Not Available to Industry
Depositor comments: Plasmid co-expresses Cas9 from S. pyogenes with 2A-EGFP, as part of the pX458 backbone. These plasmids were previously associated with the following preprint: Highly efficient and versatile plasmid-based gene editing in primary T cells bioRxiv. 13 January 2018. doi:10.1101/247544
How to cite: p206_LTJ_sgRNACD45.2_R3 was a gift from Lukas Jeker (Addgene plasmid # 82674 ; http://n2t.net/addgene:82674 ; RRID:Addgene_82674)
