>Addgene plasmid #82674 | p206_LTJ_sgRNACD45.2_R3 | depositor partial sequence | sequence record 157277 | U6-forward primer (ACTATCATATGCTTACCGTAAC)
GGACGAAACACCGTAGGTCCGGACAAGGTCAAGTTTTAGAGCTAGAAATAGCAAGTTAAAATAAGGCTAG
TCCGTTATCAACTTGAAAAAGTGGCACCGAGTCGGTGCTTTTTTGTTTTAGAGCTAGAAATAGCAAGTTA
AAATAAGGCTAGTCCGTTTTTAGCGCGTGCGCCAATTCTGCAGACAAATGGCTCTAGAGGTACCCGTTAC
ATAACTTACGGTAAATGGCCCGCCTGGCTGACCGCCCAACGACCCCCGCCCATTGACGTCAATAGTAACG
CCAATAGGGACTTTCCATTGACGTCAATGGGTGGAGTATTTACGGTAAACTGCCCACTTGGCAGTACATC
AAGTGTATCATATGCCAAGTACGCCCCCTATTGACGTCAATGACGGTAAATGGCCCGCCTGGCATTGTGC
CCAGTACATGACCTTATGGGACTTTCCTACTTGGCAGTACATCTACGTATTAGTCATCGCTATTACCATG
GTCGAGGTGAGCCCCACGTTCTGCTTCACTCTCCCCATCTCCCCCCCCTCCCCACCCCCAATTTTGTATT
TATTTATTTTTTAATTATTTTGTGCAGCGATGGGGGCGGGGGGGGGGGGGGGSCGCGCGCCAGGCGGGGC
GGGGCGGGGCKAGGGGCGGGGCGGGKCGAGGCGKAWAGGTGCGGCGGCAGCCAATCAGAGCGGCGCGCTC
CGAAAGTTTCCTTTTATGGCGAGGC
