>Addgene plasmid #82674 | p206_LTJ_sgRNACD45.2_R3 | addgene partial sequence | sequence record 163084 | LKO1_5 5'-GACTATCATATGCTTACCGT-3'
TATATCTTGTGGAAAGGACGAAACACCGTAGGTCCGGACAAGGTCAAGTTTTAGAGCTAGAAATAGCAAG
TTAAAATAAGGCTAGTCCGTTATCAACTTGAAAAAGTGGCACCGAGTCGGTGCTTTTTTGTTTTAGAGCT
AGAAATAGCAAGTTAAAATAAGGCTAGTCCGTTTTTAGCGCGTGCGCCAATTCTGCAGACAAATGGCTCT
AGAGGTACCCGTTACATAACTTACGGTAAATGGCCCGCCTGGCTGACCGCCCAACGACCCCCGCCCATTG
ACGTCAATAGTAACGCCAATAGGGACTTTCCATTGACGTCAATGGGTGGAGTATTTACGGTAAACTGCCC
ACTTGGCAGTACATCAAGTGTATCATATGCCAAGTACGCCCCCTATTGACGTCAATGACGGTAAATGGCC
CGCCTGGCATTGTGCCCAGTACATGACCTTATGGGACTTTCCTACTTGGCAGTACATCTACGTATTAGTC
ATCGCTATTACCATGGTCGAGGTGAGCCCCACGTTCTGCTTCACTCTCCCCATCTCCCCCCCCTCCCCAC
CCCCAATTTTGTATTTATTTATTTTTTAATTATTTTGTGCAGCGATGG
