>Addgene plasmid #82674 | p206_LTJ_sgRNACD45.2_R3 | addgene partial sequence | sequence record 163086 | EGFP-N 5'-CGTCGCCGTCCAGCTCGACCAG-3'
AGCTCCTCGCCCTTGCTCACTGGGCCAGGATTCTCCTCGACGTCACCGCATGTTAGCAGACTTCCTCTGC
CCTCTCCACTGCCGAATTCCTTTTTCTTTTTTGCCTGGCCGGCCTTTTTCGTGGCCGCCGGCCTTTTGTC
GCCTCCCAGCTGAGACAGGTCGATCCGTGTCTCGTACAGGCCGGTGATGCTCTGGTGGATCAGGGTGGCG
TCCAGCACCTCTTTGGTGCTGGTGTACCTCTTCCGGTCGATGGTGGTGTCAAAGTACTTGAAGGCGGCAG
GGGCTCCCAGATTGGTCAGGGTAAACAGGTGGATGATATTCTCGGCCTGCTCTCTGATGGGCTTATCCCG
GTGCTTGTTGTAGGCGGACAGCACTTTGTCCAGATTAGCGTCGGCCAGGATCACTCTCTTGGAGAACTCG
CTGATCTGCTCGATGATCTCGTCCAGGTAGTGCTTGTGCTGTTCCACAAACAGCTGTTTCTGCTCATTAT
CCTCGGGGGAGCCCTTCAGCTTCTCATAGTGGCTGGCCAGGTACAGGAAGTTCACATATTTGGAGGGCAG
GGCCAGTTCGTTTCCCTTCTGCAGTTCGCCGGCAGAGGCCAGCATTCTCTTCCGGCCGTTTTCCAGCTCG
AACAGGGAGTACTTAGGCAGCTTGATGATCAGGTCCTTTTTCACTTCTTTGTAGCCCTTGGCTTCCAGAA
AGTCGATGGGATTCTTCTCGAAGCTGCTTCTTTCCATGATGGTGATCCCCAGCAGCTCTTTCACACTCTT
CAGTTTCTTGGACTTGCCCTTTTCCACTTTGGCCACCACCAGCACAGAATAGGCCACGG
