>Addgene plasmid #82674 | p206_LTJ_sgRNACD45.2_R3 | addgene partial sequence | sequence record 163375 | pCBhProF2 5'-agggtttaagggatggttgg-3'
ATTACCTGGAGCACCTGCCTGAAATCACTTTTTTTCAGGTTGGACCGGTGCCACCATGGACTATAAGGAC
CACGACGGAGACTACAAGGATCATGATATTGATTACAAAGACGATGACGATAAGATGGCCCCAAAGAAGA
AGCGGAAGGTCGGTATCCACGGAGTCCCAGCAGCCGACAAGAAGTACAGCATCGGCCTGGACATCGGCAC
CAACTCTGTGGGCTGGGCCGTGATCACCGACGAGTACAAGGTGCCCAGCAAGAAATTCAAGGTGCTGGGC
AACACCGACCGGCACAGCATCAAGAAGAACCTGATCGGAGCCCTGCTGTTCGACAGCGGCGAAACAGCCG
AGGCCACCCGGCTGAAGAGAACCGCCAGAAGAAGATACACCAGACGGAAGAACCGGATCTGCTATCTGCA
AGAGATCTTCAGCAACGAGATGGCCAAGGTGGACGACAGCTTCTTCCACAGACTGGAAGAGTCCTTCCTG
GTGGAAGAGGATAAGAAGCACGAGCGGCACCCCATCTTCGGCAACATCGTGGACGAGGTGGCCTACCACG
AGAAGTACCCCACCATCTACCACCTGAGAAAGAAACTGGTGGACAGCACCGACAAGGCCGACCTGCGGCT
GATCTATCTGGCCCTGGCCCACATGATCAAGTTCCGGGGCCACTTCCTGATCGAGGGCGACCTGAACCCC
GACAACAGCGACGTGGACAAGCTGTTCATCCAGCTGGTGCAGACCTACAACCAGCTGTTCGAGGAAAACC
CCATCAACGCCAGCGGCGTGGACGCCAAGGCCATCCTGTCTGCCAGACTGAGCAAGAGCAGACGGCTGG
